Addgene plasmid #66970: pMZ030
Purpose: Expresses wild type zebrafish Chk1 with C-term GFP fluorescent tag
Depositing lab: Michael Lampson. Depositing organization: University of Pennsylvania. Publication: Regulation of zygotic genome activation and DNA damage checkpoint acquisition at the mid-blastula transition. Zhang M, Kothari P, Mullins M, Lampson MA. Cell Cycle. 2014;13(24):3828-38. doi: 10.4161/15384101.2014.967066. PubMed 25558827.
Backbone
  Vector backbone: pCS2+
Growth in bacteria
  Bacterial resistance: Ampicillin, 100 μg/mL
  Growth temperature: 37°C
  Growth strain: DH5alpha
  Copy number: High Copy
Gene/Insert
  Gene/Insert name: wildtype zebrafish Chk1
  Species: D. rerio (zebrafish)
  Tag / fusion protein: GFP (C terminal on insert)
Resource information
  A portion of this plasmid was derived from a plasmid made by: Cloned from wildtype zebrafish Chk1 cDNA purchased from ATCC
Terms and licenses: Academic/Nonprofit Terms; Industry Terms: Not Available to Industry
How to cite: pMZ030 was a gift from Michael Lampson (Addgene plasmid # 66970 ; http://n2t.net/addgene:66970 ; RRID:Addgene_66970)
