[The description below was written by a language model from this plasmid's Addgene catalogue record and pLannotate feature annotations shown in this document.]
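Description:
pMZ030 is a pCS2+-based expression plasmid carrying wild-type zebrafish (Danio rerio) Chk1 fused at its C terminus to GFP. It is maintained in E. coli as a high-copy plasmid through a ColE1/pUC-type origin and selected with ampicillin via the β-lactamase gene. An f1 origin and leftover lac promoter/operator, lacI and lacZα fragments are backbone remnants with no role in expressing the insert.

In the 6,046 nt circular sequence, the simian cytomegalovirus IE94 enhancer/promoter runs to the end of the numbered map and so lies directly upstream of the SP6 promoter at the start. Both promoters face the fusion open reading frame. The Chk1 coding region was annotated automatically by homology to chicken CHEK1, but the record identifies it as the zebrafish cDNA. It encodes the serine/threonine checkpoint kinase that mediates cell cycle arrest in response to DNA damage or unreplicated DNA. It is followed after a short linker by EGFP and then an SV40 polyadenylation signal, which the annotation tool marked on the reverse strand. T7 and T3 promoters on the opposite strand flank this polyadenylation region.

This arrangement allows two routes of expression: CMV-driven transcription after the DNA is introduced into vertebrate cells or embryos, or in vitro synthesis of sense mRNA from the SP6 promoter, the usual route for embryo microinjection with pCS2+ vectors. The record's stated purpose is simply expression of fluorescently tagged wild-type Chk1. The associated publication concerns zygotic genome activation and the acquisition of the DNA damage checkpoint at the mid-blastula transition, which suggests use in early zebrafish embryos, where the GFP tag allows the protein's expression and localisation to be followed.
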