Features (pLannotate 1.2.2; 16 found; start..end, strand, type, name):
     35..53      +  promoter       SP6 promoter: promoter for bacteriophage SP6 RNA polymerase
    106..1329    +  CDS            CHEK1 (fragment): CHK1_CHICK - Also known as CHK1. Experimental evidence at protein level: Swiss-Prot protein existence level 1. Serine/threonine-protein kinase which is required for checkpoint-mediated cell cycle arrest and activation of DNA repair in response to the presence of DNA damage or unreplicated DNA (PubMed:12554671). May also negatively regulate cell cycle progression during unperturbed cell cycles. This regulation is achieved by a number of mechanisms that together help to preserve the integrity of the genome. Recognizes the substrate consensus sequence [R-X-X-S/T]. Binds to and phosphorylates CDC2
   1342..2061    +  CDS            EGFP: the original enhanced GFP (Yang et al., 1996) mammalian codon-optimized
   2077..2095    -  promoter       T7 promoter: promoter for bacteriophage T7 RNA polymerase
   2100..2234    -  polyA_signal   SV40 poly(A) signal: SV40 polyadenylation signal
   2347..2365    -  promoter       T3 promoter: promoter for bacteriophage T3 RNA polymerase
   2410..2426    -  protein_bind   lac operator: The lac repressor binds to the lac operator to inhibit transcription in E. coli. This inhibition can be relieved by adding lactose or isopropyl-β-D-thiogalactopyranoside (IPTG). lac repressor encoded by lacI
   2434..2464    -  promoter       lac promoter: promoter for the E. coli lac operon
   2479..2500    -  protein_bind   CAP binding site: CAP binding activates transcription in the presence of cAMP. E. coli catabolite activator protein
   2513..2605    -  CDS            lacI (fragment): lac repressor; lacI; The lac repressor binds to the lac operator to inhibit transcription in E. coli. This inhibition can be relieved by adding lactose or isopropyl-β-D-thiogalactopyranoside (IPTG).
   2788..3376    -  rep_origin     ori: high-copy-number ColE1/pMB1/pBR322/pUC origin of replication
   3547..4407    -  CDS            AmpR: β-lactamase; bla; confers resistance to ampicillin, carbenicillin, and related antibiotics
   4408..4512    -  promoter       AmpR promoter: bla
   4565..4993    -  rep_origin     f1 ori (sequence partly withheld): f1 bacteriophage origin of replication; arrow indicates direction of (+) strand synthesis
   4998..5064    -  CDS            lacZα (fragment): LacZα fragment of β-galactosidase; lacZ fragment
   5067..6046    +  promoter       CMV IE94 promoter: enhancer/promoter region of simian cytomegalovirus major immediate early transcription unit IE94
>Addgene plasmid #66970 | pMZ030 | depositor full sequence | sequence record 128561 | pMZ030 sequence 6046 bps
CGCCATTCTGCCTGGGGACGTCGGAGCAAGCTTGATTTAGGTGACACTATAGAATACAAGCTACTTGTTC
TTTTTGCAGGATCCCATCGATTCGAATTCAGGACCATGGCTGTGCCTTTTGTTAAAGACTGGGATGTGGT
ACAAACTCTTGGAGAGGGAGCATATGGAGAGGTGCGACTGCTGGTCAACAAGAAAACAGAAGAGGCTGTG
GCGGTGAAAGTTGTGGACATGGCAAAAGCCAAGGATTGCATCGAGAATGTGAAGAAGGAGGTCTGCATAT
GCAAGATGCTTTCACACCCCAACATTGTACGTTTCTTTGGGCACAGTGTTGGGATTACACATCGTGACAT
AAAGCCTGAGAATATTCTTCTTGATGATAAAGATAATCTGAAGATCTCTGACTTTGGCCTGGCTACCATG
TTCAGGCACCGTGGCCGTGAGCGAGCTTTGAACCGTCTGTGTGGTACTCTGCCCTATGTTGCCCCAGAGT
TGATGTCACGCTCATCTTTTAACGCTCAGCCTGCGGACACTTGGGCTTGTGGCATTGTGCTCACTGCAAT
GTTAGCTGGAGAGTTACCCTGGGATCAGCCGAGTGAAAACTGTCAGGAATATTTGGACTGGCTGGAAAGA
AAGACCTACCTTACACCCTGGAAGAAAATTGATGCGGTACCCCTTAGTCTGTTGTCTAAGATATTACTGC
ACAATCCAGAAGACAGGTTCACCATTCCTGAAATTAAGAAACACCGCTGGTTTAGCAGAAGTTTCAAATC
AGCAGTACAACGTCAGGGCATCACACCAGCAGCCAAGATTCAACGGGCTGACTCTGAGCTGAGACGAAAA
AACAGTGATGACCGAGCGCAGATCTCCAGCTCTCAGCCTGAGCCACAGGGATTATGGGAGGAGAAGGAGG
TTACAGTTCACACCGATGTCAGTGTCAGCTTTTCACAACCGACCTGTCCTGACCACATGCTGCTGGGCAC
ACAACTGCTTGGCACACCGGGTGCAAGCCAGAGCCCCTGGCAGCGTTTGGTGAGGAGAATGACCAGGTTC
TTTACTACAGAAAATACAGAGGCATCTTGCATTGCTCTCCGTGATTCTTGTATTGCTTTGGGTCACACAT
GGAAACAGAGCTGTAATAATCAGGCGACAGTGTCTACAATGGATCGTCGCAATAATAAGCTGATATTCAT
AGTGCACTTCCTGGAAATGGAGGAACGTATTTTAGTTGATTTCCGGCTGTCAAAGGGGGACGGTTTGGAA
TTCAAGCGAATATTCCTGAAACTCAAACAGAAGCTGTCTGACATTATTAGCAACCAAAAGGTTTTGCCAT
TGATTCTCGAGATGGTGAGCAAGGGCGAGGAGCTGTTCACCGGGGTGGTGCCCATCCTGGTCGAGCTGGA
CGGCGACGTAAACGGCCACAAGTTCAGCGTGTCCGGCGAGGGCGAGGGCGATGCCACCTACGGCAAGCTG
ACCCTGAAGTTCATCTGCACCACCGGCAAGCTGCCCGTGCCCTGGCCCACCCTCGTGACCACCCTGACCT
ACGGCGTGCAGTGCTTCAGCCGCTACCCCGACCACATGAAGCAGCACGACTTCTTCAAGTCCGCCATGCC
CGAAGGCTACGTCCAGGAGCGCACCATCTTCTTCAAGGACGACGGCAACTACAAGACCCGCGCCGAGGTG
AAGTTCGAGGGCGACACCCTGGTGAACCGCATCGAGCTGAAGGGCATCGACTTCAAGGAGGACGGCAACA
TCCTGGGGCACAAGCTGGAGTACAACTACAACAGCCACAACGTCTATATCATGGCCGACAAGCAGAAGAA
CGGCATCAAGGTGAACTTCAAGATCCGCCACAACATCGAGGACGGCAGCGTGCAGCTCGCCGACCACTAC
CAGCAGAACACCCCCATCGGCGACGGCCCCGTGCTGCTGCCCGACAACCACTACCTGAGCACCCAGTCCG
CCCTGAGCAAAGACCCCAACGAGAAGCGCGATCACATGGTCCTGCTGGAGTTCGTGACCGCCGCCGGGAT
CACTCTCGGCATGGACGAGCTGTACAAGTAATCTAGATTCTGCAGCCCTATAGTGAGTCGTATTACGTAG
ATCCAGACATGATAAGATACATTGATGAGTTTGGACAAACCACAACTAGAATGCAGTGAAAAAAATGCTT
TATTTGTGAAATTTGTGATGCTATTGCTTTATTTGTAACCATTATAAGCTGCAATAAACAAGTTAACAAC
AACAATTGCATTCATTTTATGTTTCAGGTTCAGGGGGAGGTGTGGGAGGTTTTTTAATTCGCGGCCGCGG
CGCCAATGCATTGGGCCCGGTACCCAGCTTTTGTTCCCTTTAGTGAGGGTTAATTGCGCGCTTGGCGTAA
TCATGGTCATAGCTGTTTCCTGTGTGAAATTGTTATCCGCTCACAATTCCACACAACATACGAGCCGGAA
GCATAAAGTGTAAAGCCTGGGGTGCCTAATGAGTGAGCTAACTCACATTAATTGCGTTGCGCTCACTGCC
CGCTTTCCAGTCGGGAAACCTGTCGTGCCAGCTGCATTAATGAATCGGCCAACGCGCGGGGAGAGGCGGT
TTGCGTATTGGGCGCTCTTCCGCTTCCTCGCTCACTGACTCGCTGCGCTCGGTCGTTCGGCTGCGGCGAG
CGGTATCAGCTCACTCAAAGGCGGTAATACGGTTATCCACAGAATCAGGGGATAACGCAGGAAAGAACAT
GTGAGCAAAAGGCCAGCAAAAGGCCAGGAACCGTAAAAAGGCCGCGTTGCTGGCGTTTTTCCATAGGCTC
CGCCCCCCTGACGAGCATCACAAAAATCGACGCTCAAGTCAGAGGTGGCGAAACCCGACAGGACTATAAA
GATACCAGGCGTTTCCCCCTGGAAGCTCCCTCGTGCGCTCTCCTGTTCCGACCCTGCCGCTTACCGGATA
CCTGTCCGCCTTTCTCCCTTCGGGAAGCGTGGCGCTTTCTCATAGCTCACGCTGTAGGTATCTCAGTTCG
GTGTAGGTCGTTCGCTCCAAGCTGGGCTGTGTGCACGAACCCCCCGTTCAGCCCGACCGCTGCGCCTTAT
CCGGTAACTATCGTCTTGAGTCCAACCCGGTAAGACACGACTTATCGCCACTGGCAGCAGCCACTGGTAA
CAGGATTAGCAGAGCGAGGTATGTAGGCGGTGCTACAGAGTTCTTGAAGTGGTGGCCTAACTACGGCTAC
ACTAGAAGGACAGTATTTGGTATCTGCGCTCTGCTGAAGCCAGTTACCTTCGGAAAAAGAGTTGGTAGCT
CTTGATCCGGCAAACAAACCACCGCTGGTAGCGGTGGTTTTTTTGTTTGCAAGCAGCAGATTACGCGCAG
AAAAAAAGGATCTCAAGAAGATCCTTTGATCTTTTCTACGGGGTCTGACGCTCAGTGGAACGAAAACTCA
CGTTAAGGGATTTTGGTCATGAGATTATCAAAAAGGATCTTCACCTAGATCCTTTTAAATTAAAAATGAA
GTTTTAAATCAATCTAAAGTATATATGAGTAAACTTGGTCTGACAGTTACCAATGCTTAATCAGTGAGGC
ACCTATCTCAGCGATCTGTCTATTTCGTTCATCCATAGTTGCCTGACTCCCCGTCGTGTAGATAACTACG
ATACGGGAGGGCTTACCATCTGGCCCCAGTGCTGCAATGATACCGCGAGACCCACGCTCACCGGCTCCAG
ATTTATCAGCAATAAACCAGCCAGCCGGAAGGGCCGAGCGCAGAAGTGGTCCTGCAACTTTATCCGCCTC
CATCCAGTCTATTAATTGTTGCCGGGAAGCTAGAGTAAGTAGTTCGCCAGTTAATAGTTTGCGCAACGTT
GTTGCCATTGCTACAGGCATCGTGGTGTCACGCTCGTCGTTTGGTATGGCTTCATTCAGCTCCGGTTCCC
AACGATCAAGGCGAGTTACATGATCCCCCATGTTGTGCAAAAAAGCGGTTAGCTCCTTCGGTCCTCCGAT
CGTTGTCAGAAGTAAGTTGGCCGCAGTGTTATCACTCATGGTTATGGCAGCACTGCATAATTCTCTTACT
GTCATGCCATCCGTAAGATGCTTTTCTGTGACTGGTGAGTACTCAACCAAGTCATTCTGAGAATAGTGTA
TGCGGCGACCGAGTTGCTCTTGCCCGGCGTCAATACGGGATAATACCGCGCCACATAGCAGAACTTTAAA
AGTGCTCATCATTGGAAAACGTTCTTCGGGGCGAAAACTCTCAAGGATCTTACCGCTGTTGAGATCCAGT
TCGATGTAACCCACTCGTGCACCCAACTGATCTTCAGCATCTTTTACTTTCACCAGCGTTTCTGGGTGAG
CAAAAACAGGAAGGCAAAATGCCGCAAAAAAGGGAATAAGGGCGACACGGAAATGTTGAATACTCATACT
CTTCCTTTTTCAATATTATTGAAGCATTTATCAGGGTTATTGTCTCATGAGCGGATACATATTTGAATGT
ATTTAGAAAAATAAACAAATAGGGGTTCCGCGCACATTTCCCCGAAAAGTGCCACCTAAATTGTAAGCGT
TAATATTTTGTTAAAATTCGCGTTAAATTTTTGTTAAATCAGCTCATTTTTTAACCAATAGGCCGAAATC
GGCAAAATCCCTTATAAATCAAAAGAATAGACCGAGATAGGGT
[37 nt withheld, positions 4664-4700]
AAAGAACGTGGACTCCAACGTCAAAGG
[49 nt withheld, positions 4728-4776]
T
[91 nt withheld, positions 4778-4868]
G
[124 nt withheld, positions 4870-4993]
CCCATTCGCCATTCAGGCTGCGCAACTGTTGGGAAGGGCGATCGGTGCGGGCCTCTTCGCTATTACGCCA
GTCGACCATAGCCAATTCAATATGGCGTATATGGACTCATGCCAATTCAATATGGTGGATCTGGACCTGT
GCCAATTCAATATGGCGTATATGGACTCGTGCCAATTCAATATGGTGGATCTGGACCCCAGCCAATTCAA
TATGGCGGACTTGGCACCATGCCAATTCAATATGGCGGACTTGGCACTGTGCCAACTGGGGAGGGGTCTA
CTTGGCACGGTGCCAAGTTTGAGGAGGGGTCTTGGCCCTGTGCCAAGTCCGCCATATTGAATTGGCATGG
TGCCAATAATGGCGGCCATATTGGCTATATGCCAGGATCAATATATAGGCAATATCCAATATGGCCCTAT
GCCAATATGGCTATTGGCCAGGTTCAATACTATGTATTGGCCCTATGCCATATAGTATTCCATATATGGG
TTTTCCTATTGACGTAGATAGCCCCTCCCAATGGGCGGTCCCATATACCATATATGGGGCTTCCTAATAC
CGCCCATAGCCACTCCCCCATTGACGTCAATGGTCTCTATATATGGTCTTTCCTATTGACGTCATATGGG
CGGTCCTATTGACGTATATGGCGCCTCCCCCATTGACGTCAATTACGGTAAATGGCCCGCCTGGCTCAAT
GCCCATTGACGTCAATAGGACCACCCACCATTGACGTCAATGGGATGGCTCATTGCCCATTCATATCCGT
TCTCACGCCCCCTATTGACGTCAATGACGGTAAATGGCCCACTTGGCAGTACATCAATATCTATTAATAG
TAACTTGGCAAGTACATTACTATTGGAAGGACGCCAGGGTACATTGGCAGTACTCCCATTGACGTCAATG
GCGGTAAATGGCCCGCGATGGCTGCCAAGTACATCCCCATTGACGTCAATGGGGAGGGGCAATGACGCAA
ATGGGCGTTCCATTGACGTAAATGGGCGGTAGGCGTGCCTAATGGGAGGTCTATATAAGCAATGCTCGTT
TAG
