>Addgene plasmid #66970 | pMZ030 | addgene partial sequence | sequence record 128328 | CMV-F 5'-CGCAAATGGGCGGTAGGCGTG-3'
ACCGCCATTCTGCCTGGGGACGTCGGAGCAAGCTTGATTTAGGTGACACTATAGAATACAAGCTACTTGT
TCTTTTTGCAGGATCCCATCGATTCGAATTCAGGACCATGGCTGTGCCTTTTGTTAAAGACTGGGATGTG
GTACAAACTCTTGGAGAGGGAGCATATGGAGAGGTGCGACTGCTGGTCAACAAGAAAACAGAAGAGGCTG
TGGCGGTGAAAGTTGTGGACATGGCAAAAGCCAAGGATTGCATCGAGAATGTGAAGAAGGAGGTCTGCAT
ATGCAAGATGCTTTCACACCCCAACATTGTACGTTTCTTTGGGCACAGTGTTGGGATTACACATCGTGAC
ATAAAGCCTGAGAATATTCTTCTTGATGATAAAGATAATCTGAAGATCTCTGACTTTGGCCTGGCTACCA
TGTTCAGGCACCGTGGCCGTGAGCGAGCTTTGAACCGTCTGTGTGGTACTCTGCCCTATGTTGCCCCAGA
GTTGATGTCACGCTCATCTTTTAACGCTCAGCCTGCGGACACTTGGGCTTGTGGCATTGTGCTCACTGCA
ATGTTAGCTGGAGAGTTACCCTGGGATCAGCCGAGTGAAAACTGTCAGGAATATTTGGACTGGCTGGAAA
GAAAGACCTACCTTACACCCTGGAAGAAAATTGATGCGGTACCCCTTAGTCTGTTGTCTAAGATATTACT
GCACAATCCAGAAGACAGGTTCACCATTCCTGAA
