>Addgene plasmid #66970 | pMZ030 | addgene partial sequence | sequence record 128560 | EBV-rev 5'-GTGGTTTGTCCAAACTCATC-3'
TACGACTCACTATAGGGCTGCAGAATCTAGATTACTTGTACAGCTCGTCCATGCCGAGAGTGATCCCGGC
GGCGGTCACGAACTCCAGCAGGACCATGTGATCGCGCTTCTCGTTGGGGTCTTTGCTCAGGGCGGACTGG
GTGCTCAGGTAGTGGTTGTCGGGCAGCAGCACGGGGCCGTCGCCGATGGGGGTGTTCTGCTGGTAGTGGT
CGGCGAGCTGCACGCTGCCGTCCTCGATGTTGTGGCGGATCTTGAAGTTCACCTTGATGCCGTTCTTCTG
CTTGTCGGCCATGATATAGACGTTGTGGCTGTTGTAGTTGTACTCCAGCTTGTGCCCCAGGATGTTGCCG
TCCTCCTTGAAGTCGATGCCCTTCAGCTCGATGCGGTTCACCAGGGTGTCGCCCTCGAACTTCACCTCGG
CGCGGGTCTTGTAGTTGCCGTCGTCCTTGAAGAAGATGGTGCGCTCCTGGACGTAGCCTTCGGGCATGGC
GGACTTGAAGAAGTCGTGCTGCTTCATGTGGTCGGGGTAGCGGCTGAAGCACTGCACGCCGTAGGTCAGG
GTGGTCACGAGGGTGGGCCAGGGCACGGGCAGCTTGCCGGTGGTGCAGATGAACTTCAGGGTCAGCTTGC
CGTAGGTGGCATCGCCCTCGCCCTCGCCGGACACGCTGAACTTGTGGCCGTTTACGTCGCCGTCCAGCTC
GACCAGGATGGGCACCACCCCGGTGAACAGCTCCTCGCCCTTGCTCACCATCTCGAGAATCAATGGCAAA
ACCTTTTGGTTGCTAATAATGTCAGACAGCTTCTGTTTGAGTTTCAGGAATATTCGCTTGAATTCCAAAC
CGTCC
